>Addgene plasmid #237039 | SLC35A2-LgBiT Fusion Vector | addgene full sequence | sequence record 471895 | Addgene NGS Result
AAGACGCGTGACGTCGGCAGTGAAAAAAATGCTTTATTTGTGAAATTTGTGATGCTATTGCTTTATTTGT
AACCATTATAAGCTGCAATAAACAAGTTAACAACAACAATTGCATTCATTTTATGTTTCAGGTTCAGGGG
GAGGTGTGGGAGGTTTTTTAAAGCAAGTAAAACCTCTACAAATGTGGTATGGCTGATTATGATCCGCGGC
CGCAATACGTCGACGTTATCAGCTGACTTCGTACGAGAGCCTAGGTGTTTCTAGAGTCGCGGCCTTAGCT
GTTGATGGTTACTCGGAACAGCATGGAGCCGTCGGGGGTGATCAGGCGCTCGTCGATAATTTTGTTGCCG
TTCCACAGGGTCCCTGTTACAGTGATCTTTTTGCCGTCGAACACGGCGATGCCTTCATACGGCCGTCCGA
AATAGTTCAGCATGTTCGGCGTAACCCCGTCGATTACCAGTGTGCCATAGGGCAGGATCACCTTAAAGTG
ATGATCATCCACAGGGTACACCACCTTAAACACCTCTTCGATCTGGGCCATTTGGTCGGCGCTCAGACCT
TCATACGGGATGATGACATGGATGTCGATCTTCAGGGCATTTTCACCGCTCCGGACAATCCTTTGGATCG
GAGTTACGGACACGGCGAGATTCTGCAGCAAACTGGACACACCTCCCTGTTCAAGGACTTGGTCCAGGTT
GTAGGCGGCTGTCTGTTCCCAGTCCCCAACGAAATCTTCGAGTGTGAAGACACCGCTCGAGCCTCCACCT
CCGCTCCCGCCACCACCTGAACTGCCTTGAGAAACGGATCCCTTCACTTTGGTCAGCAATTTCGGCAGGA
AGGGCTCGGTTATGAGGTCACCGCGGTGGGAGGACAACTGTGGAGGCGGCGGCTGTCCCGGAGGTTGCTG
ATGGACGCACGGACCGGAGGCAGACGCGGAAGCAGAGGCTATGGCTTTCGCTGCTCCCCGAGGCAGGGAG
TACAAATAGACCGCTCCTATGACAAGCCCAGCACCCAAGGCAAAGAGCGGATCTACATGAAACCCGAAGA
GTCTTATTGAGGCGACGGTGGACAATACGATGGACAAGGAGGTCGCGAATCCCTTCAGTATGTTGTCCGC
GTATTTCACAACAACCGCCACGAGCAATCCGCCAAATGCTTGGTTCAATACGACACCCCAAACAGCTGGT
GTGTATCCAAAAAAGAATCCGCGAGTTGCGACTGCGGTGCCCTCCGCCCACCACAAACCCACCAACCCGA
GGGCCGTCCCAAAGAGGCCAAGCTGCAGATTTCTCAACCAGACACTACCAGAAGAACCCTTCAGGATCTT
CTCAAAATATACACCCGCGAACCCAGAGCTAAGGCAGGAGGCCACCACAGCCGCGAGCCCGGCTCCCGGA
TTCTGATCGAGAGGGCGGGGACCTCCTCCTCCCGCTTGTTGAGCTTGAACTATGGCGACCCCTGTAAAGA
GGAGAAGGAGACTGGCCCATTGGAGTCGGGACAAGGACCGGTTCAGCATAAGAACGGAGAACAATGCCGT
TGTCAGGATTTTCAGTTGGTAGGTGACTTGGAACGTAGCTGCCGGCAAATTTGATATAGCGACATATTGA
AGATTATTTTGCAAAGTATAAATGAGGCTGGGTACCGCCAACTTCAGTGTGTCAACATATTGGACAAGCA
CTGCCTCGTGCAGAAACAGAACCAGGTGTTTTACATTTCCTCGTTTTTGCGCAAAGAGAAGGAGCAGGCA
CGTCAATCCCTTAAGGACCTCTGCCATGACGACTGCGGTTGTTGCGAAAAATCGATCGCCCGGCAACGTC
CGAGCGTATCTTATAGAAAGGATGAGGGAAGCATTTTGCACTACGAGAACAGCAAGAGAAATATACTTCA
ATCTTCGGTGGGCGGCTGAAGCAGTCCCAGGTTCAAGAGCGCCTGCAGACACCGCGCCCGGACCAGGTGC
TGCCGTACTTCCTCCTGCGCCCACGGCAGCCATGGCGATCGCTAGCTGCAAAAAGAACAAGTAGCTTGTA
TTCTATAGTGTCACCTAAATGGGCGATCTGACGGTTCACTAAACCAGCTCTGCTTATATAGGCCTCCCTG
GCGCGCCACTAGTTATTAATAGTAATCAATTACGGGGTCATTAGTTCATAGCCCATATATGGAGTTCCGC
GTTACATAACTTACGGTAAATGGCCCGCCTGGCTGACCGCCCAACGACCCCCGCCCATTGACGTCAATAA
TGACGTATGTTCCCATAGTAACGCCAATAGGGACTTTCCATTGACGTCAATGGGTGGAGTATTTACGGTA
AACTGCCCACTTGGCAGTACATCAAGTGTATCATATGCCAAGTCCGCCCCCTATTGACGTCAATGACGGT
AAATGGCCCGCCTGGCATTATGCCCAGTACATGACCTTACGGGACTTTCCTACTTGGCAGTACATCTACG
TATTAGTCATCGCTATTACCATGGTGATGCGGTTTTGGCAGTACACCAATGGGCGTGGATAGCGGTTTGA
CTCACGGGGATTTCCAAGTCTCCACCCCATTGACGTCAATGGGAGTTTGTTTTGGCACCAAAATCAACGG
GACTTTCCAAAATGTCGTAATAACCCCGCCCCGTTGACGCAAATGGGCGGTAGGCGTGTACGGTGGGAGG
TCAAATCGAATTCTAATACTGTTGACAATTAATCATCGGCATAGTATATCGGCATAGTATAATACGACAA
GGTGAGGAACTAAACCCAGGAGGCAGATCATGATTGAACAAGATGGATTGCACGCAGGTTCTCCGGCCGC
TTGGGTGGAGAGGCTATTCGGCTATGACTGGGCACAACAGACAATCGGCTGCTCTGATGCCGCCGTGTTC
CGGCTGTCAGCGCAGGGGCGCCCGGTTCTTTTTGTCAAGACCGACCTGTCCGGTGCCCTGAATGAACTGC
AGGACGAGGCAGCGCGGCTATCGTGGCTGGCCACGACGGGCGTTCCTTGCGCAGCTGTGCTCGACGTTGT
CACTGAAGCGGGAAGGGACTGGCTGCTATTGGGCGAAGTGCCGGGGCAGGATCTCCTGTCATCTCACCTT
GCTCCTGCCGAGAAAGTATCCATCATGGCTGATGCAATGCGGCGGCTGCATACGCTTGATCCGGCTACCT
GCCCATTCGACCACCAAGCGAAACATCGCATCGAGCGAGCACGTACTCGGATGGAAGCCGGTCTTGTCGA
TCAGGATGATCTGGACGAAGAGCATCAGGGGCTCGCGCCAGCCGAACTGTTCGCCAGGCTCAAGGCGCGC
ATGCCCGACGGCGAGGATCTCGTCGTGACCCATGGCGATGCCTGCTTGCCGAATATCATGGTGGAAAATG
GCCGCTTTTCTGGATTCATCGACTGTGGCCGGCTGGGTGTGGCGGACCGCTATCAGGACATAGCGTTGGC
TACCCGTGATATTGCTGAAGAGCTTGGCGGCGAATGGGCTGACCGCTTCCTCGTGCTTTACGGTATCGCC
GCTCCCGATTCGCAGCGCATCGCCTTCTATCGCCTTCTTGACGAGTTCTTCTGATTCGAAATGACCGACC
AAGCGACGCCCAACCGGTATCAGCTCACTCAAAGGCGGTAATACGGTTATCCACAGAATCAGGGGATAAC
GCAGGAAAGAACATGTCAAACATGAGAATTACAACTTATATCGTATGGGGCTGACTTCAGGTGCTACATT
TGAAGAGATAAATTGCACTGAAATCTAGAAATATTTTATCTGATTAATAAGATGATCTTCTTGAGATCGT
TTTGGTCTGCGCGTAATCTCTTGCTCTGAAAACGAAAAAACCGCCTTGCAGGGCGGTTTTTCGAAGGTTC
TCTGAGCTACCAACTCTTTGAACCGAGGTAACTGGCTTGGAGGAGCGCAGTCACCAAAACTTGTCCTTTC
AGTTTAGCCTTAACCGGCGCATGACTTCAAGACTAACTCCTCTAAATCAATTACCAGTGGCTGCTGCCAG
TGGTGCTTTTGCATGTCTTTCCGGGTTGGACTCAAGACGATAGTTACCGGATAAGGCGCAGCGGTCGGAC
TGAACGGGGGGTTCGTGCATACAGTCCAGCTTGGAGCGAACTGCCTACCCGGAACTGAGTGTCAGGCGTG
GAATGAGACAAACGCGGCCATAACAGCGGAATGACACCGGTAAACCGAAAGGCAGGAACAGGAGAGCGCA
CGAGGGAGCCGCCAGGGGGAAACGCCTGGTATCTTTATAGTCCTGTCGGGTTTCGCCACCACTGATTTGA
GCGTCAGATTTCGTGATGCTTGTCAGGGGGGCGGAGCCTATGGAAAAACGGCTTTGCCGCGGCCCTCTCA
CTTCCCTGTTAAGTATCTTCCTGGCATCTTCCAGGAAATCTCCGCCCCGTTCGTAAGCCATTTCCGCTCG
CCGCAGTCGAACGACCGAGCGTAGCGAGTCAGTGAGCGAGGAAGCGGAATATATCCTGTATCACATATTC
TGCTGACGCACCGGTGCAGCCTTTTTTCTCCTGCCACATGAAGCACTTCACTGACACCCTCATCAGTGCC
AACATAGTAAGCCAGTATACACTCCGCTAGCGCTGATGTCCGGAATCGTCACACAAAAAACCAACACACA
GATGTAATGAAAATAAAGATATTTTATTGCGGCCATCGTGATGGCTAGAGTCTAAACTCGACCTACCTCC
TTAGCGCGCGGTCGTGTACTGGGCCGGCGGTTGCCGCTGTCGGCCAGCACCTCGACGCAGCCGTCGGTCC
ATACGGCTGCGCTCCGGCGAGCGATTTGTGTGCGACCGACGGTGCCGGCCCCGCTGCGGACGATGGCATC
GCAGCGGCCTTGAGCCCAGGCAGCATCGTCGAAGTTGCCGTCCACGAGGCTCTGGTAGAGCTGATCCAGG
CCGATGCGCAGCATGTAGGCTCGCAGACGAGGGCTGCCGGCCAGCTCGGGATGCCGGCGCTCGAAGTAGC
GAGTCTGCTGCTCCATGCAAGCCAGCCAGGGCCGCCAGAAGAAGATGTTGGCCACCTCGTACTGACTGTC
CCCGAACATAGCTTCGGACCAGTCGATTACGGCGGTGATGCGGCCGTTGTCGGTCAGGACGTTGTTGCTG
CCGAAGTCGGCATGGACGAGGTGGCGCACCTCGGGACAGTCTTCGGCCCACAGCATCAGTTCGTCCAGGG
CTTGAGCTACGCTGGCGGACACGGTGTCGTCCATCACGGTCTGCCAGTGGTAGACATGGGGATCAGCAAT
GGCGCAAATGAAATCCCGCCAGGTTGTGTACTGGCCGATGCCTTGGGGCCCGAATGGGCCGAAGCCGCTG
GTTTGACTGAGGTCGGCGGCGGCAATAGCATCCATAGCTTCGGCGACAGGCTGTAACACAGCAGGCAGCT
CTGTTTCGGGGAGGTCTTGGAGAGTAACGCCTTGGGCGCGTCTACTGATGCAGTATGTCAGGCTCTCGCT
GAACTCGCCGATGTCCAACACTTCGGGGATGGGTAGTGCAGCGCTGGCGAAGTGGCGGTACACGTAGCGG
TCTTTGTAGAAGCCATCAGCGCAGCTATTCACCCGCAGTACATAGCCGCGTCCGCCGACATCGAAGCTGA
AGGCTCGGCTCTCTTCGCCCTCCGACAACTGCATCAGGTCGCTCACACTGTCGAACTTCTCGATGAGAAA
TTTTTCAACGCTGGTAGCGGTGAGTTCGGGCTTCTTCATGGTGGCGCTAGTGTCAGAAGAATCGAGCTTT
TTGCAAAAGCCTAGGCCTCCAAAAAAGCCTCCTCACTACTTCTGGAATAGCTCAGAGGCCGAGGCGGCCT
CGGCCTCTGCATAAATAAAAAAAATTAGTCAGCCATGGGGCGGAGAATGGGCGGAACTGGGCGGAGTTAG
GGGCGGGATGGGCGGAGTTAGGGGCGGGACTATGGTTGCTGACTAATTGAGATGCATGCTTTGCATACTT
CTGCCTGCTGGGGAGCCTGGGGACTTTCCACACCTGGTTGCTGACTAATTGAGATGCATGCTTTGCATAC
TTCTGCCTGCTGGGGAGCCTGGGGACTTTCCACACCCTAACTGACACACATTCCACAGCTGGTTCTTTCC
GCCTCAGAAGGTACCTAACCAAGTTCCTCTTTCAGAGGTTATTTCAGGCCATGGTGCTGCGC
Features (pLannotate 1.2.2; 16 found; start..end, strand, type, name):
     17..98      -  polyA_signal   SV40 poly(A) signal: SV40 polyadenylation signal
    121..204     -  CDS            large T antigen (fragment): large T antigen from SV40 (simian virus 40)
    281..751     -  CDS            Nluc (fragment): NanoLuc® luciferase human codon-optimized
    806..1993    -  CDS            SLC35A2: S35A2_HUMAN - Also known as UGALT, UGT, UGTL. Experimental evidence at protein level: Swiss-Prot protein existence level 1. Transports nucleotide sugars from the cytosol into Golgi vesicles where glycosyltransferases function. From Homo sapiens (Human).
   2032..2050    -  promoter       SP6 promoter: promoter for bacteriophage SP6 RNA polymerase
   2076..2098    -  promoter       minimal CMV promoter (fragment): human cytomegalovirus (CMV) immediate early promoter
   2108..2473    +  enhancer       CMV enhancer: human cytomegalovirus immediate early enhancer
   2475..2662    +  promoter       CMV promoter (fragment): human cytomegalovirus (CMV) immediate early promoter
   2681..2728    +  promoter       EM7 promoter: synthetic bacterial promoter&nbsp
   2760..3551    +  CDS            neo: KKA2_KLEPN - Also known as kan, nptII. Experimental evidence at protein level: Swiss-Prot protein existence level 1. Resistance to kanamycin, neomycin, paromomycin, ribostamycin, butirosin and gentamicin B. From Klebsiella pneumoniae.
   3771..4316    +  rep_origin     p15A ori: Plasmids containing the medium-copy-number p15A origin of replication can be propagated in E. coli cells that contain a second plasmid with the ColE1 origin.
   4404..4459    +  rep_origin     RSF ori (fragment): Plasmids containing the RSF 1030 origin of replication can be propagated in E. coli cells that contain additional plasmids with compatible origins.
   4558..4584    -  misc_feature   bom (fragment): basis of mobility region from pBR322
   4600..4648    -  polyA_signal   poly(A) signal: synthetic polyadenylation signal
   4687..5709    -  CDS            hph: KHYB_ECOLX - Experimental evidence at protein level: Swiss-Prot protein existence level 1. The aminoglycoside phosphotransferases achieve inactivation of their antibiotic substrates by phosphorylation. Only phosphorylates hygromycin and closely related compounds such as demethyl analogs and destomycin. From Escherichia coli.
   5740..6097    -  promoter       SV40 promoter: SV40 enhancer and early promoter
