[The description below was written by a language model from this plasmid's Addgene catalogue record and pLannotate feature annotations shown in this document.]
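Description:
SLC35A2-LgBiT Fusion Vector is a mammalian expression plasmid built on the pFC219K LgBiT CMV-Hyg Flexi backbone. It produces the human nucleotide-sugar transporter SLC35A2 (also known as UGALT or UGT), which moves nucleotide sugars from the cytosol into the Golgi, fused at its C terminus to LgBiT. LgBiT is the large subunit of the split NanoLuc luciferase system, and the feature table accordingly annotates it as a partial Nluc coding sequence immediately downstream of the unmutated SLC35A2 open reading frame. The fusion is terminated by an SV40 polyadenylation signal. The catalogue lists CMV as the promoter. The annotation shows a CMV enhancer with CMV promoter fragments next to the cassette, although the strand calls for these elements are mixed, so their exact arrangement relative to the insert cannot be fully resolved from the table. An SP6 promoter lies just upstream of the coding sequence and could support in vitro transcription.

For propagation in E. coli, the plasmid carries a kanamycin/neomycin phosphotransferase gene (neo) preceded by a bacterial EM7 promoter. The origin region is annotated as p15A, with a fragmentary RSF ori match, whereas the catalogue describes the plasmid as high copy; the record does not resolve this difference. Stable mammalian lines can be selected through a separate cassette in which the SV40 enhancer/early promoter drives the hygromycin phosphotransferase gene (hph), followed by a synthetic poly(A) signal.

LgBiT has little activity alone and regains luminescence when complemented by a small partner peptide. Constructs of this type are therefore generally used in NanoBiT-style assays to monitor protein interactions, proximity or abundance in live cells, although the record states only that the purpose is expression of the fusion protein.
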