Addgene plasmid #237039: SLC35A2-LgBiT Fusion Vector
Purpose: Express SLC35A2-LgBiT Fusion Protein in Mammalian Cells under a CMV promoter
Depositing lab: Promega Corporation.
Backbone
  Vector backbone: pFC219K LgBiT CMV-HygFlexi Vector
  Vector type: Mammalian Expression
  Selectable markers: Hygromycin
Growth in bacteria
  Bacterial resistance: Kanamycin, 50 μg/mL
  Growth temperature: 37°C
  Growth strain: DH5alpha
  Copy number: High Copy
Gene/Insert
  Gene/Insert name: SLC35A2
  Species: H. sapiens (human)
  Mutation: None
  Entrez Gene: SLC35A2 (a.k.a. CDG2M, CDGX, UDP-Gal-Tr, UGALT, UGAT, UGT, UGT1, UGT2, UGTL)
  Promoter: CMV
  Tag / fusion protein: LgBiT (C terminal on backbone)
  Cloning method: Other
Terms and licenses: Academic/Nonprofit Terms; Industry Terms
How to cite: SLC35A2-LgBiT Fusion Vector was a gift from Promega Corporation (Addgene plasmid # 237039 ; http://n2t.net/addgene:237039 ; RRID:Addgene_237039)
